Addgene plasmid #227599: pPICZ A-SLC25A46-His (SB250)
Purpose: Inducible expression of His-tagged SLC25A46 in Pichia pastoris
Depositing lab: Luke Chao. Depositing organization: Massachusetts General Hospital. Publication: Identification of SLC25A46 interaction interfaces with mitochondrial membrane fusogens Opa1 and Mfn2. Boopathy S, Luce BE, Lugo CM, Hakim P, McDonald J, Kim HL, Ponce J, Ueberheide BM, Chao LH. J Biol Chem. 2024 Aug 31:107740. doi: 10.1016/j.jbc.2024.107740. PubMed 39222684.
Backbone
  Vector backbone: pPICZ A
  Vector type: Yeast Expression
Growth in bacteria
  Bacterial resistance: Bleocin (Zeocin), 50 μg/mL
  Growth temperature: 37°C
  Growth strain: DH5alpha
  Copy number: High Copy
Gene/Insert
  Gene/Insert name: SLC25A46
  Species: H. sapiens (human)
  Entrez Gene: SLC25A46 (a.k.a. HMSN6B, PCH1E)
  Promoter: AOX1
  Tag / fusion protein: 10xHis (C terminal on insert)
  Cloning method: Gibson Cloning
Terms and licenses: Academic/Nonprofit Terms; Industry Terms: Not Available to Industry
How to cite: pPICZ A-SLC25A46-His (SB250) was a gift from Luke Chao (Addgene plasmid # 227599 ; http://n2t.net/addgene:227599 ; RRID:Addgene_227599)
