[The description below was written by a language model from this plasmid's Addgene catalogue record and pLannotate feature annotations shown in this document.]
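Description:
pPICZ A-SLC25A46-His (SB250) is a yeast expression plasmid built on the pPICZ A backbone for methanol-inducible production of human SLC25A46 in Pichia pastoris (Komagataella phaffii). It is propagated in E. coli through a high-copy ColE1/pUC-type origin. A single Sh ble (BleoR) gene provides Zeocin selection in both hosts because it sits behind tandem promoters: the synthetic bacterial EM7 promoter drives it in E. coli and the S. cerevisiae TEF1 promoter drives it in yeast, with the CYC1 terminator closing the cassette. No yeast replication origin is annotated, which is consistent with the usual use of pPICZ vectors, where the plasmid is maintained by integration into the Pichia genome via its AOX1 sequences rather than episomally.

The expression cassette consists of the AOX1 promoter, which is induced by methanol, followed by the full SLC25A46 coding sequence inserted by Gibson cloning and then the AOX1 transcription terminator. A short AOX1 coding fragment annotated near the terminator is a remnant of the native locus. SLC25A46 is a mitochondrial solute carrier family member implicated in mitochondrial membrane dynamics. The catalogue entry records a C-terminal 10xHis tag. The automated annotation does not call this tag explicitly, but it finds two short fragments matching a composite His/TEV-site tag downstream of the coding sequence. These probably reflect the histidine tract and possibly neighbouring linker or cleavage-site sequence, although the record does not confirm a protease site. The tag allows metal-affinity purification, and the construct is intended for producing recombinant SLC25A46, with the associated work concerning its interaction interfaces with the mitochondrial fusion proteins Opa1 and Mfn2.
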