Features (pLannotate 1.2.2; 11 found; start..end, strand, type, name):
      1..589     +  rep_origin     ori: high-copy-number ColE1/pMB1/pBR322/pUC origin of replication
    664..911     -  terminator     CYC1 terminator: S. cerevisiae CYC1; transcription terminator for CYC1
    977..1351    -  CDS            BleoR: antibiotic-binding protein; Sh ble from Streptoalloteichus hindustanus; confers resistance to bleomycin, phleomycin, and Zeocin™
   1370..1417    -  promoter       EM7 promoter: synthetic bacterial promoter&nbsp
   1424..1831    -  promoter       TEF1 promoter: S. cerevisiae TEF1; promoter for EF-1α
   1852..2098    -  terminator     AOX1 terminator: Pichia pastoris AOX1; transcription terminator for AOX1
   2102..2167    -  CDS            AOX1 (fragment): ALOX1_KOMPC - Experimental evidence at protein level: Swiss-Prot protein existence level 1. Major isoform of alcohol oxidase, which catalyzes the oxidation of methanol to formaldehyde and hydrogen peroxide, the first step in the methanol utilization pathway of methylotrophic yeasts. From Komagataella phaffii (strain ATCC 76273 / CBS 7435 / CECT 11047 / NRRL Y-11430 / Wegner 21-1) (Yeast) (Pichia pastoris).
   2177..2194    -  CDS            capTEV™ (fragment): composite tag for in vivo biotinylation, TEV protease cleavage, and 6xHis tagging
   2294..2316    -  CDS            capTEV™ (fragment): composite tag for in vivo biotinylation, TEV protease cleavage, and 6xHis tagging
   2359..3612    -  CDS            SLC25A46: S2546_HUMAN - Also known as TB1. Experimental evidence at protein level: Swiss-Prot protein existence level 1. May play a role in mitochondrial dynamics by controlling mitochondrial membrane fission. From Homo sapiens (Human).
   3654..4592    -  promoter       AOX1 promoter: Pichia pastoris AOX1; inducible promoter, regulated by methanol
>Addgene plasmid #227599 | pPICZ A-SLC25A46-His (SB250) | addgene full sequence | sequence record 452476 | Addgene NGS Result
TTGAGATCCTTTTTTTCTGCGCGTAATCTGCTGCTTGCAAACAAAAAAACCACCGCTACCAGCGGTGGTT
TGTTTGCCGGATCAAGAGCTACCAACTCTTTTTCCGAAGGTAACTGGCTTCAGCAGAGCGCAGATACCAA
ATACTGTTCTTCTAGTGTAGCCGTAGTTAGGCCACCACTTCAAGAACTCTGTAGCACCGCCTACATACCT
CGCTCTGCTAATCCTGTTACCAGTGGCTGCTGCCAGTGGCGATAAGTCGTGTCTTACCGGGTTGGACTCA
AGACGATAGTTACCGGATAAGGCGCAGCGGTCGGGCTGAACGGGGGGTTCGTGCACACAGCCCAGCTTGG
AGCGAACGACCTACACCGAACTGAGATACCTACAGCGTGAGCTATGAGAAAGCGCCACGCTTCCCGAAGG
GAGAAAGGCGGACAGGTATCCGGTAAGCGGCAGGGTCGGAACAGGAGAGCGCACGAGGGAGCTTCCAGGG
GGAAACGCCTGGTATCTTTATAGTCCTGTCGGGTTTCGCCACCTCTGACTTGAGCGTCGATTTTTGTGAT
GCTCGTCAGGGGGGCGGAGCCTATGGAAAAACGCCAGCAACGCGGCCTTTTTACGGTTCCTGGCCTTTTG
CTGGCCTTTTGCTCACATGTTGGTCTCCAGCTTGCAAATTAAAGCCTTCGAGCGTCCCAAAACCTTCTCA
AGCAAGGTTTTCAGTATAATGTTACATGCGTACACGCGTCTGTACAGAAAAAAAAGAAAAATTTGAAATA
TAAATAACGTTCTTAATACTAACATAACTATAAAAAAATAAATAGGGACCTAGACTTCAGGTTGTCTAAC
TCCTTCCTTTTCGGTTAGAGCGGATGTGGGGGGAGGGCGTGAATGTAAGCGTGACATAACTAATTACATG
ATATCGACAAAGGAAAAGGGGGACGGATCTCCGAGGCCTCGGACCCGTCGGGCCGCGTCGGACGTGTCAG
TCCTGCTCCTCGGCCACGAAGTGCACGCAGTTGCCGGCCGGGTCGCGCAGGGCGAACTCCCGCCCCCACG
GCTGCTCGCCGATCTCGGTCATGGCCGGCCCGGAGGCGTCCCGGAAGTTCGTGGACACGACCTCCGACCA
CTCGGCGTACAGCTCGTCCAGGCCGCGCACCCACACCCAGGCCAGGGTGTTGTCCGGCACCACCTGGTCC
TGGACCGCGCTGATGAACAGGGTCACGTCGTCCCGGACCACACCGGCGAAGTCGTCCTCCACGAAGTCCC
GGGAGAACCCGAGCCGGTCGGTCCAGAACTCGACCGCTCCGGCGACGTCGCGCGCGGTGAGCACCGGAAC
GGCACTGGTCAACTTGGCCATGGTTTAGTTCCTCACCTTGTCGTATTATACTATGCCGATATACTATGCC
GATGATTAATTGTCAACACCGCCCTTAGATTAGATTGCTATGCTTTCTTTCTAATGAGCAAGAAGTAAAA
AAAGTTGTAATAGAACAAGAAAAATGAAACTGAAACTTGAGAAATTGAAGACCGTTTATTAACTTAAATA
TCAATGGGAGGTCATCGAAAGAGAAAAAAATCAAAAAAAAAAATTTTCAAGAAAAAGAAACGTGATAAAA
ATTTTTATTGCCTTTTTCGACGAAGAAAAAGAAACGAGGCGGTCTCTTTTTTCTTTTCCAAACCTTTAGT
ACGGGTAATTAACGACACCCTAGAGGAAGAAAGAGGGGAAATTTAGTATGCTGTGCTTGGGTGTTTTGAA
GTGGTACGGCGATGCGCGGAGTCCGAGAAAATCTGGAAGAGTAAAAAAGGAGTAGAAACATTTTGAAGCT
ATGGTGTGTGGGGGATCCGCACAAACGAAGGTCTCACTTAATCTTCTGTACTCTGAAGAGGAGTGGGAAA
TACCAAGAAAAACATCAAACTCGAATGATTTTCCCAAACCCCTACCACAAGATATTCATCAGCTGCGAGA
TAGGCTGATCAGGAGCAAGCTCGTACGAGAAGAAACAAAATGACAAAAAAAATCCTATACTATATAGGTT
ACAAATAAAAAAGTATCAAAAATGAAGCCTGCATCTCTCAGGCAAATGGCATTCTGACATCCTCTTGATT
AGAATCTAGCAAGACCGGTCTTCTCGTAAGTGCCCAACTTGAACTGAGGAACAGTCATGTCTAAGGCTAA
AACTCAATGATGATGATGATGATGGTCGACGGCGCTATTCAGATCCTCTTCTGAGATGAGTTTTTGTTCG
GGCCCAAGCTGGCGGCCGCCTAATGGTGGTGGTGATGATGGTGATGATGATGTCCCTGGAAATAAAGATT
CTCGGAACCACCACCACCAGAACCACCACCACCAGAACCACCACCACCGATATTGTTTTGCAACAAAGTA
GAGTAGATGATCTTAGTGATTTGCAAAACAGCAGCATGCAAAGTGTATTGGATAATAACAGCACCGAAAC
CCTTGTAGAAACCAAAAACACCCTCTTCTTGTCTGATAGTGTTGATACAATCTCTCATACCCTCATATTG
AGTATTAATAGGCAAAACTTCGTAACCCAAATCAGTGTTATCGATGATAGTTCTAGTACCTTGGATGTGC
AATCTATGCAAAACAGTTTCCAATGGGTACAAGATAACATCAGAACACAAAGAAGCAGCGAAATTAGCAA
TCAACTCAGGAAAATAAGCATCCAACATAGATTGAACTGGAGAAGTAGATTCAGCCAAGTGAGAGTTGTA
AGTCTTTCTCTTCAAGATCAACAAAACGAACTTTTGAATAACAGAAGAGATGATGTAGTGCAAAACACCA
TGCAAAACAGTAGGGAAGATCAAAGACAACAATGGCAACAATCTTTTAGAATGAGGAACACCCATACCAA
TAACTCTACCAATACCCTCCTTAACACATTCCAAGATACCAGTGTTATCTCTGATGATCTCAGATTGAAC
AGTTTCGATCAAAGAAGCAGAGTAGAAAGGCATAGCAACAACGTAAGTCAAAGACTTCAACAACAAGTGC
TCTCCAATTTGTTTTGGAGACCACTTATGCAAAACTTCTCTAGGCAATGGAGTGAACTCAGAAATAATAC
CTTCAGCACCCAAAGTAACACCTTGAACAATAAAAGTAGAACCCATACCCTTCCACAAAGCTCTAGGACC
TTGAGTCTTATTGAAAGAGTACATGATGTTAATAACAGTGAATGGAGTCAAGTGATAATGTTGAGCGTGG
TAATTAACTTGACATTGTCTTCTCAAAACGATACATGGATGAGCCAAAACGTTCTCAGTGAACAAAGAAG
CCAAACCAATACCGAAACCAGCAAATCTATTCAATTGTTCAGAAGATTGACCTTGAACAGAACCACCACC
ACCAGAAGAAAATGGCTCTTCAGTAGGACCCTCATATGGAGTAGAAGTAGTAGGAACACCGTAAGGTGGA
GACTTTTCACCCCAGTGCAAGTTTCTAGAACCTGGAATATCAGGTGGAGTAGTAACCCAATGACCCAAAT
CAGAACCAGTAGAAAAAGATCTAGCAGGGAAAGCTCCTCCAAATCCTTGCTCGTCTCTGGCTCCTCCTCT
GTATCCCAAACCGTCAAATCCGTCAGGTCTTCTAGGGTGCATGGTACCGATCCGAGACGGCCGGCTGGGC
CACGTGAATTCCTCGTTTCGAATAATTAGTTGTTTTTTGATCTTCTCAAGTTGTCGTTAAAAGTCGTTAA
AATCAAAAGCTTGTCAATTGGAACCAGTCGCAATTATGAAAGTAAGCTAATAATGATGATAAAAAAAAAG
GTTTAAGACAGGGCAGCTTCCTTCTGTTTATATATTGCTGTCAAGTAGGGGTTAGAACAGTTAAATTTTG
ATCATGAACGTTAGGCTATCAGCAGTATTCCCACCAGAATCTTGGAAGCATACAATGTGGAGACAATGCA
TAATCATCCAAAAAGCGGGTGTTTCCCCATTTGCGTTTCGGCACAGGTGCACCGGGGTTCAGAAGCGATA
GAGAGACTGCGCTAAGCATTAATGAGATTATTTTTGAGCATTCGTCAATCAATACCAAACAAGACAAACG
GTATGCCGACTTTTGGAAGTTTCTTTTTGACCAACTGGCCGTTAGCATTTCAACGAACCAAACTTAGTTC
ATCTTGGATGAGATCACGCTTTTGTCATATTAGGTTCCAAGACAGCGTTTAAACTGTCAGTTTTGGGCCA
TTTGGGGAACATGAAACTATTTGACCCCACACTCAGAAAGCCCTCATCTGGAGTGATGTTCGGGTGTAAT
GCGGAGCTTGTTGCATTCGGAAATAAACAAACATGAACCTCGCCAGGGGGGCCAGGATAGACAGGCTAAT
AAAGTCATGGTGTTAGTAGCCTAATAGAAGGAATTGGAATGAGCGAGCTCCAATCAAGCCCAATAACTGG
GCTGGTTTTTCGATGGCAAAAGTGGGTGTTGAGGAGAAGAGGAGTGGAGGTCCTGCGTTTGCAACGGTCT
GCTGCTAGTGTATCCCCTCCTGTTGCGTTTGGCACTTATGTGTGAGAATGGACCTGTGGATGTCGGATGG
CAAAAAGGTTTCATTCAACCTTTCGTCTTTGGATGTTAGATCTGATCTCATGACCAAAATCCCTTAACGT
GAGTTTTCGTTCCACTGAGCGTCAGACCCCGTAGAAAAGATCAAAGGATCTTC
